>Addgene plasmid #192131 | pAAV-CMV-Hsp1-Hsp2Cas9-P2A-puro | addgene full sequence | sequence record 385819 | Addgene NGS Result
CCTGCAGGCAGCTGCGCGCTCGCTCGCTCACTGAGGCCGCCCGGGCGTCGGGCGACCTTTGGTCGCCCGG
CCTCAGTGAGCGAGCGAGCGCGCAGAGAGGGAGTGGCCAACTCCATCACTAGGGGTTCCTGCGGCCTCTA
GACTCGAGGCGTTGACATTGATTATTGACTAGTTATTAATAGTAATCAATTACGGGGTCATTAGTTCATA
GCCCATATATGGAGTTCCGCGTTACATAACTTACGGTAAATGGCCCGCCTGGCTGACCGCCCAACGACCC
CCGCCCATTGACGTCAATAATGACGTATGTTCCCATAGTAACGCCAATAGGGACTTTCCATTGACGTCAA
TGGGTGGAGTATTTACGGTAAACTGCCCACTTGGCAGTACATCAAGTGTATCATATGCCAAGTACGCCCC
CTATTGACGTCAATGACGGTAAATGGCCCGCCTGGCATTATGCCCAGTACATGACCTTATGGGACTTTCC
TACTTGGCAGTACATCTACGTATTAGTCATCGCTATTACCATGGTGATGCGGTTTTGGCAGTACATCAAT
GGGCGTGGATAGCGGTTTGACTCACGGGGATTTCCAAGTCTCCACCCCATTGACGTCAATGGGAGTTTGT
TTTGGCACCAAAATCAACGGGACTTTCCAAAATGTCGTAACAACTCCGCCCCATTGACGCAAATGGGCGG
TAGGCGTGTACGGTGGGAGGTCTATATAAGCAGAGCTCTCTGGCTAACTACCGGTGCCACCATGGCCCCA
AAGAAGAAGCGGAAGGTCGGTATCCACGGAGTCCCAGCAGCCAGCGACAAATCCAAGATCCTGGGATTCG
ACATCGGCATCACCAGCATCGGCTGGGCCTACGTGGAAGGCGAAGAGCTGATCGACTGCGGCGTCCGGAT
CTTTACCAAGGCCGAGAATCCCAAGACCAAAGAATCCCTGGCCCTGCCTAGACGGGAAGCTAGAGGCGTG
CGGCGGAGACTGGCCCGAAGAAAAGGCAGACTGAATGCCATCAAGCAACTGATCTGCAAGGAATTCGGCC
TGAACTACCAAGACTACATCGCTCAGGACGGCGAGCTGCCCAAAGCCTACGCCGGGAAGCTGATTAACCC
TTATGAGCTGAGATCTAAGGCCCTTAGAGAGAAGCTGGAAAAGGAAGAGCTGGCCCGAGTGATTCTGCAC
ATCGCCAAGCACCGGGGCTACGGAAACAAGCATGCCAAGGAAACCGACGATGCCGAGAGCGGCAAGATCA
AGAAAGCAATTAGCAACAATGAGAAGATCCTGAATGAGAAGGGATATCAGAGCGCCGGAGAGTACCTGTA
CCAGGAATTTTTCCAGAAAGAAAGACTGCAGGAGGAAAAGAAGGGCAACAACACGACCAAAGAATTCAAA
AATGTGAGGAACAAAGCTGGCGACTACGAGCACTGTATCGCTCAGACCCAGATGCAGAACGAGTTGAGGC
TTATTTTCGAGAAGCAGCGAGAGTTTGGCCTGAACTTCAGCGAGGAATTCAAGAAGAAAGTGCTGGAGAC
GGCCTTTTTTCAGAGACCTCTGAAAGACTTCAGCGATAAGATCGGCGATTGCACCTTCATCGAGGGCGCC
AAGCGGGCCCCTAAGGACAGCCTGAGCGCCATCGAGTTCGTGGCCCTGGGAAGAATCATCAACACCCTGA
AAAATCTGCAGAACACAAGCGGCGAGGTGTACAGCAGAGATAAGATCAACGAGATCCTGCAAATCGTGCT
GGATAAGGGCGAGATCAGCTACAAGAAACTGAGAGAAATCCTGGACATCGAGAGCAGCGTGCGTTTCAAG
GACAGCAAACTGGATTACACCAAAGAACTGAAGGAAGCCGAGAAAACCAAGCTGTTCGAGAGCAAGAACC
TCCAGAAATTCAAGAAAGCTCTGGGCAGCTTCGAAGGCATCTCCAGAGAGATCTTGGACAGTATCGCCAA
GGAGATCATGATCACAAAGGATAAAGAGAAGCTGGCCAAGGAGCTGAAGAAGTTCCCTCTGGATGAAACC
CAGATCCAGAACCTTTCTAACTTGTCCTTCAGCCAAACAATCAACCTGTCACTGGAAGCCCTGTCTCAGA
TCCTGCCCTTCATGAGAGGCGAGAGAGAGGACAAATGCCTGAGATACGACGAGGCTGTGGAAAAGGCCGG
CCTGAAGGAGGTGGCCAAAAACAAGTCTAAGGATGACTTCCTGCCTCCTCTGGAAAACTACGAGCCTTAC
CTGGCCAATCCTGTGGTGGCCCGGGCCCTCTCTGAGTATAGAAAGGTGCTGAACGCCCTGCTGAGAAAGT
ACGGCAAGATGCACAAGATTCACATCGAGTTTACCAGAGAAGTGGGCAAGAGCAAAGAGGAGCGGAACAA
AATCGAAAAAGAACAGAAAGAGAATTTCGCCAAAAACCAGGAGGCCCAGAAGCAGTGCGAGATCCTGGGC
CTGCCTATCAACGGCGCTAATATCCTGAAGATGAAGCTGTGGCGGGAGCAGCAGGAGTCCTGCGTGTACA
GCGGCAAGGAAATCGCCATCGACGACCTGAAGAACCCCGCCATCCTGCAGGTGGATCACATCTATCCTTA
CTCTAGAAGCTTTGATGATTCTTATAACAACAAGGTGCTGGTGTTCTCCAAAGAAAACCAGAACAAACTC
AACAAGACACCTTTCGAGGCTTTCGGCGAAAACAAGGACAAATGGGAGAAAATCCTGTCCCTGGCTTCTA
AGCTTCCTAAGCCTAAGCGGCAGAGGATCTACAACATGCAGTTCAAGGACAAAGAACAAGGCTTTCTGAC
CCGGAATATCAACGACACCGGCTACATCGCTAGACTGGTCAGCCAGTGGACAAAGAACTGCCTGAGCTTC
GAGAAGCTGAGCGAGGATGAGGTTTCCATCGCCGGCGAGAAAGGAAGCAAAGTGCACGTGGAAGTGATCA
GCGGCTCCCTGACAGCCATGCTGCGGCACTACTGGGGCCTGGGCGACAAGAACCGGGACAACCACCTGCA
CCACGCGGTGGACGCCATCATCATCGCTTATAGCAACGAAAAGGTGATCAAGGCCTTCTCTGATTACAAA
AAACATAGAGAGCAGAACAAGGCCAAGTTCTACGCCAAGGAGATCGCCGAGAGCGAGTACAAGAAGCAGA
AGGTTTTCTTCGAACCTACCAACCACTTCAGACAAAAAGTGCTGGAAAAGATTGACAGCATCTTCGTGAG
CAAACCTCCAAGGAAGAGAGCCCGGGGAGCCCTGCACGAGGAAACATTCTACAGCTTCGAGAGACTGTGC
AACGACAAGGAGTACGCCAAGAAAGAGAAGATGGACTACGGCGGAAAGGCTGGCATCCAGAAGGCTATCG
CCCTGGGTAAAATTAGACAGGTTGGAACAAAGATCGTGTCTAACGGCACCATGGTGCGGGTGGACATCTT
CAAAGATAAGAAGGGCAAGTTCTACGGCGTCCCCATCTACACCATGGACTTCGCCCTGGGCATCCTGCCT
AATAAGGCCGTGATCAGCGGAAAGAAAGACGGCGTGATCAAGGACTGGCTGGAAATGGATAGCAACTACG
AGTTCTGCTTCAGCCTGTTTAAGGATGATCTGATCCTCGTGCAGAAGTCTGAGATGGAAGAGCCTGAGCT
GTGTTACTACGTGGGCTTCGACAGCTGCAGCCCTAGAATCATCGTGGACAAGCACAACAAGTGCTATAAG
AACATGAGCGACAACGAGAAGAAGCTGTTTACCCTGAAGGAGCGGGAACGGAACAACAAGAAGGAAGAGC
AGAAACAGGACGACGAGAACAAGGAACAGAAGATCATCGGCGGCAGACTGGGAATTCAGAATCTGAAAAC
CTTCAAGAAATACCAGGTGTCCCCACTGGGCGAGGTGAAGGAAGTGGGCAAAGAGACAAGACAGGCTATC
GCCCTGAAATCTACAAAGCACATCAAGCAAGACAAAAGGCCGGCGGCCACGAAAAAGGCCGGCCAGGCAA
AAAAGAAAAAGGGATCCGCTAGCGGCAGCGGCGCCACCAACTTCAGCCTGCTGAAGCAGGCCGGCGACGT
GGAGGAGAACCCCGGCCCCATGACCGAGTACAAGCCCACGGTGCGCCTCGCCACCCGCGACGACGTCCCC
AGGGCCGTACGCACCCTCGCCGCCGCGTTCGCCGACTACCCCGCCACGCGCCACACCGTCGATCCGGACC
GCCACATCGAGCGGGTCACCGAGCTGCAAGAACTCTTCCTCACGCGCGTCGGGCTCGACATCGGCAAGGT
GTGGGTCGCGGACGACGGCGCCGCGGTGGCGGTCTGGACCACGCCGGAGAGCGTCGAAGCGGGGGCGGTG
TTCGCCGAGATCGGCCCGCGCATGGCCGAGTTGAGCGGTTCCCGGCTGGCCGCGCAGCAACAGATGGAAG
GCCTCCTGGCGCCGCACCGGCCCAAGGAGCCCGCGTGGTTCCTGGCCACCGTCGGAGTCTCGCCCGACCA
CCAGGGCAAGGGTCTGGGCAGCGCCGTCGTGCTCCCCGGAGTGGAGGCGGCCGAGCGCGCCGGGGTGCCC
GCCTTCCTGGAAACCTCCGCGCCCCGCAACCTCCCCTTCTACGAGCGGCTCGGCTTCACCGTCACCGCCG
ACGTCGAGGTGCCCGAAGGACCGCGCACCTGGTGCATGACCCGCAAGCCCGGTGCCTACCCATACGATGT
TCCAGATTACGCTTACCCATACGATGTTCCAGATTACGCTTACCCATACGATGTTCCAGATTACGCTTAA
GAATTCCTAGAGCTCGCTGATCAGCCTCGACTGTGCCTTCTAGTTGCCAGCCATCTGTTGTTTGCCCCTC
CCCCGTGCCTTCCTTGACCCTGGAAGGTGCCACTCCCACTGTCCTTTCCTAATAAAATGAGGAAATTGCA
TCGCATTGTCTGAGTAGGTGTCATTCTATTCTGGGGGGTGGGGTGGGGCAGGACAGCAAGGGGGAGGATT
GGGAAGAGAATAGCAGGCATGCTGGGGAGGTACCGAGGGCCTATTTCCCATGATTCCTTCATATTTGCAT
ATACGATACAAGGCTGTTAGAGAGATAATTGGAATTAATTTGACTGTAAACACAAAGATATTAGTACAAA
ATACGTGACGTAGAAAGTAATAATTTCTTGGGTAGTTTGCAGTTTTAAAATTATGTTTTAAAATGGACTA
TCATATGCTTACCGTAACTTGAAAGTATTTCGATTTCTTGGCTTTATATATCTTGTGGAAAGGACGAAAC
ACCGGGTCTTCGAGAAGACCTGTTTTAGTCCCTGAAAAGGGACTAAAATAAAGAGTTTGCGGGACTCTGC
GGGGTTACAATCCCCTAAAACCGCTTTTTTGCGGCCGCAGGAACCCCTAGTGATGGAGTTGGCCACTCCC
TCTCTGCGCGCTCGCTCGCTCACTGAGGCCGGGCGACCAAAGGTCGCCCGACGCCCGGGCTTTGCCCGGG
CGGCCTCAGTGAGCGAGCGAGCGCGCAGCTGCCTGCAGGGGCGCCTGATGCGGTATTTTCTCCTTACGCA
TCTGTGCGGTATTTCACACCGCATA
[95 nt withheld, positions 5556-5650]
T
[46 nt withheld, positions 5652-5697]
C
[141 nt withheld, positions 5699-5839]
CCTTTGACGTTGGAGTCCACGTTCTTT
[37 nt withheld, positions 5867-5903]
ACTCTATCTCGGGCTATTCTTTTGATTTATAAGGGATTTTGCCGATTTCGGTCTATTGGTTAAAAAATGA
GCTGATTTAACAAAAATTTAACGCGAATTTTAACAAAATATTAACGTTTACAATTTTATGGTGCACTCTC
AGTACAATCTGCTCTGATGCCGCATAGTTAAGCCAGCCCCGACACCCGCCAACACCCGCTGACGCGCCCT
GACGGGCTTGTCTGCTCCCGGCATCCGCTTACAGACAAGCTGTGACCGTCTCCGGGAGCTGCATGTGTCA
GAGGTTTTCACCGTCATCACCGAAACGCGCGAGACGAAAGGGCCTCGTGATACGCCTATTTTTATAGGTT
AATGTCATGATAATAATGGTTTCTTAGACGTCAGGTGGCACTTTTCGGGGAAATGTGCGCGGAACCCCTA
TTTGTTTATTTTTCTAAATACATTCAAATATGTATCCGCTCATGAGACAATAACCCTGATAAATGCTTCA
ATAATATTGAAAAAGGAAGAGTATGAGTATTCAACATTTCCGTGTCGCCCTTATTCCCTTTTTTGCGGCA
TTTTGCCTTCCTGTTTTTGCTCACCCAGAAACGCTGGTGAAAGTAAAAGATGCTGAAGATCAGTTGGGTG
CACGAGTGGGTTACATCGAACTGGATCTCAACAGCGGTAAGATCCTTGAGAGTTTTCGCCCCGAAGAACG
TTTTCCAATGATGAGCACTTTTAAAGTTCTGCTATGTGGCGCGGTATTATCCCGTATTGACGCCGGGCAA
GAGCAACTCGGTCGCCGCATACACTATTCTCAGAATGACTTGGTTGAGTACTCACCAGTCACAGAAAAGC
ATCTTACGGATGGCATGACAGTAAGAGAATTATGCAGTGCTGCCATAACCATGAGTGATAACACTGCGGC
CAACTTACTTCTGACAACGATCGGAGGACCGAAGGAGCTAACCGCTTTTTTGCACAACATGGGGGATCAT
GTAACTCGCCTTGATCGTTGGGAACCGGAGCTGAATGAAGCCATACCAAACGACGAGCGTGACACCACGA
TGCCTGTAGCAATGGCAACAACGTTGCGCAAACTATTAACTGGCGAACTACTTACTCTAGCTTCCCGGCA
ACAATTAATAGACTGGATGGAGGCGGATAAAGTTGCAGGACCACTTCTGCGCTCGGCCCTTCCGGCTGGC
TGGTTTATTGCTGATAAATCTGGAGCCGGTGAGCGTGGAAGCCGCGGTATCATTGCAGCACTGGGGCCAG
ATGGTAAGCCCTCCCGTATCGTAGTTATCTACACGACGGGGAGTCAGGCAACTATGGATGAACGAAATAG
ACAGATCGCTGAGATAGGTGCCTCACTGATTAAGCATTGGTAACTGTCAGACCAAGTTTACTCATATATA
CTTTAGATTGATTTAAAACTTCATTTTTAATTTAAAAGGATCTAGGTGAAGATCCTTTTTGATAATCTCA
TGACCAAAATCCCTTAACGTGAGTTTTCGTTCCACTGAGCGTCAGACCCCGTAGAAAAGATCAAAGGATC
TTCTTGAGATCCTTTTTTTCTGCGCGTAATCTGCTGCTTGCAAACAAAAAAACCACCGCTACCAGCGGTG
GTTTGTTTGCCGGATCAAGAGCTACCAACTCTTTTTCCGAAGGTAACTGGCTTCAGCAGAGCGCAGATAC
CAAATACTGTTCTTCTAGTGTAGCCGTAGTTAGGCCACCACTTCAAGAACTCTGTAGCACCGCCTACATA
CCTCGCTCTGCTAATCCTGTTACCAGTGGCTGCTGCCAGTGGCGATAAGTCGTGTCTTACCGGGTTGGAC
TCAAGACGATAGTTACCGGATAAGGCGCAGCGGTCGGGCTGAACGGGGGGTTCGTGCACACAGCCCAGCT
TGGAGCGAACGACCTACACCGAACTGAGATACCTACAGCGTGAGCTATGAGAAAGCGCCACGCTTCCCGA
AGGGAGAAAGGCGGACAGGTATCCGGTAAGCGGCAGGGTCGGAACAGGAGAGCGCACGAGGGAGCTTCCA
GGGGGAAACGCCTGGTATCTTTATAGTCCTGTCGGGTTTCGCCACCTCTGACTTGAGCGTCGATTTTTGT
GATGCTCGTCAGGGGGGCGGAGCCTATGGAAAAACGCCAGCAACGCGGCCTTTTTACGGTTCCTGGCCTT
TTGCTGGCCTTTTGCTCACATGT
Features (pLannotate 1.2.2; 21 found; start..end, strand, type, name):
     12..39      +  repeat_region  AAV2 ITR (fragment): inverted terminal repeat of adeno-associated virus serotype 2 inverted
     68..95      +  repeat_region  AAV2 ITR (fragment): inverted terminal repeat of adeno-associated virus serotype 2 inverted
    154..533     +  enhancer       CMV enhancer: human cytomegalovirus immediate early enhancer
    534..737     +  promoter       CMV promoter: human cytomegalovirus (CMV) immediate early promoter
    822..3914    +  CDS            cas9: CAS9_CAMJE - Experimental evidence at protein level: Swiss-Prot protein existence level 1. CRISPR (clustered regularly interspaced short palindromic repeat) is an adaptive immune system that provides protection against mobile genetic elements (viruses, transposable elements and conjugative plasmids). CRISPR clusters contain spacers, sequences complementary to antecedent mobile elements, and target invading nucleic acids. CRISPR clusters are transcribed and processed into CRISPR RNA (crRNA). In type II CRISPR systems correct processing of pre-crRNA requires a trans- encoded small RNA (tracrRNA)
   3954..4001    +  CDS            nucleoplasmin NLS: bipartite nuclear localization signal from nucleoplasmin
   4080..4677    +  CDS            PuroR (fragment): puromycin N-acetyltransferase; pac from Streptomyces; confers resistance to puromycin
   4677..4693    +  CDS            3xHA (fragment): three tandem HA epitope tags
   4704..4720    +  CDS            3xHA (fragment): three tandem HA epitope tags
   4731..4759    +  CDS            3xHA (fragment): three tandem HA epitope tags
   4791..4902    +  polyA_signal   bGH poly(A) signal: bovine growth hormone polyadenylation signal
   5005..5245    +  promoter       U6 promoter: RNA polymerase III promoter for human U6 snRNA
   5272..5344    +  misc_RNA       Cj gRNA scaffold: guide RNA scaffold for the Campylobacter jejuni CRISPR/Cas9 system (Kim et al., 2016)
   5359..5499    +  repeat_region  AAV2 ITR: inverted terminal repeat of adeno-associated virus serotype 2 inverted
   5504..5555    -  misc_feature   bom (fragment): basis of mobility region from pBR322
   5574..6029    +  rep_origin     f1 ori (sequence partly withheld): f1 bacteriophage origin of replication; arrow indicates direction of (+) strand synthesis
   6030..6079    -  misc_feature   bom (fragment): basis of mobility region from pBR322
   6181..6216    -  CDS            rop (fragment): Rop protein, which maintains plasmids at low copy number; rop
   6311..6415    +  promoter       AmpR promoter: bla
   6416..7276    +  CDS            AmpR: β-lactamase; bla; confers resistance to ampicillin, carbenicillin, and related antibiotics
   7447..8035    +  rep_origin     ori: high-copy-number ColE1/pMB1/pBR322/pUC origin of replication
