[The description below was written by a language model from this plasmid's Addgene catalogue record and pLannotate feature annotations shown in this document.]
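Description:
pAAV-CMV-Hsp1-Hsp2Cas9-P2A-puro is an 8.1 kb all-in-one AAV transfer plasmid for mammalian genome editing, built on an AAV2 ITR backbone. It is maintained in bacteria through a high-copy ColE1/pUC-type origin with ampicillin selection (AmpR under its own bla promoter), and it also carries an f1 phage origin. The annotation finds one complete AAV2 ITR downstream of the payload. Upstream, only short ITR fragments are detected. The ITRs flank the cassette that would be packaged into recombinant AAV particles.

Between the ITRs, the CMV enhancer and promoter drive a synthetic nuclease called Hsp1-Hsp2Cas9. The annotation tool matches this roughly 3.1 kb open reading frame to Campylobacter jejuni Cas9, which fits the associated publication on natural and engineered CjCas9 orthologs. The hyphenated name suggests a chimera of two orthologs, but the record does not describe its composition. The coding region is followed by a nucleoplasmin bipartite nuclear localization signal. According to the plasmid name, a P2A self-cleaving peptide comes next, although it is not separately annotated. After it come the puromycin N-acetyltransferase gene and sequences matching a 3xHA epitope tag, and the transcript terminates at a bGH polyadenylation signal. One transcript should therefore yield both the nuclear-targeted nuclease and a puromycin resistance marker for enriching transfected cells.

A separate human U6 Pol III promoter sits upstream of a C. jejuni-type guide RNA scaffold. This is the cloning position for a user-supplied spacer, and no targeting sequence is recorded. The construct serves as a backbone for expressing a compact Cas9 and its sgRNA from a single vector in mammalian cells.
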