Addgene plasmid #192131: pAAV-CMV-Hsp1-Hsp2Cas9-P2A-puro
Purpose: Expresses Hsp1-Hsp2Cas9, cloning backbone for sgRNA and puromycin resistance gene
Depositing lab: Yongming Wang. Depositing organization: Fudan University. Publication: Genome editing with natural and engineered CjCas9 orthologs. Gao S, Wang Y, Qi T, Wei J, Hu Z, Liu J, Sun S, Liu H, Wang Y. Mol Ther. 2023 Apr 5;31(4):1177-1187. doi: 10.1016/j.ymthe.2023.01.029. Epub 2023 Feb 1. PubMed 36733251.
Backbone
  Vector backbone: AAV2 ITR vector
  Vector type: Mammalian Expression, AAV
Growth in bacteria
  Bacterial resistance: Ampicillin, 100 μg/mL
  Growth temperature: 37°C
  Growth strain: NEB Stable
  Copy number: High Copy
Gene/Insert
  Gene/Insert name: Hsp1-Hsp2Cas9
  Species: Synthetic
  Cloning method: Gibson Cloning
Terms and licenses: Academic/Nonprofit Terms; Industry Terms: Not Available to Industry
How to cite: pAAV-CMV-Hsp1-Hsp2Cas9-P2A-puro was a gift from Yongming Wang (Addgene plasmid # 192131 ; http://n2t.net/addgene:192131 ; RRID:Addgene_192131)
